Addgene plasmid #24082: pET28 Set9 wt
Depositing lab: Danny Reinberg. Depositing organization: NYU Grossman School of Medicine. Publication: Set9, a novel histone H3 methyltransferase that facilitates transcription by precluding histone tail modifications required for heterochromatin formation. Nishioka K, Chuikov S, Sarma K, Erdjument-Bromage H, Allis CD, Tempst P, Reinberg D. Genes Dev. 2002 Feb 15. 16(4):479-89. 10.1101/gad.967202 PubMed 11850410.
Backbone
  Vector backbone: pET28b
  Backbone size w/o insert (bp): 5400
  Vector type: Bacterial Expression
Growth in bacteria
  Bacterial resistance: Kanamycin, 50 μg/mL
  Growth temperature: 37°C
  Growth strain: DH5alpha
  Copy number: High Copy
Gene/Insert
  Gene/Insert name: Set9
  Species: H. sapiens (human)
  Entrez Gene: SETD7 (a.k.a. KMT7, SET7, SET7/9, SET9)
  Tag / fusion protein: His (N terminal on backbone); FLAG (C terminal on insert)
  Cloning method: Restriction Enzyme; 5′ cloning site NdeI (not destroyed); 3′ cloning site HindIII (not destroyed)
  Sequencing primers: 5′ T7-term
Terms and licenses: Academic/Nonprofit Terms; Industry Terms: Not Available to Industry
How to cite: pET28 Set9 wt was a gift from Danny Reinberg (Addgene plasmid # 24082 ; http://n2t.net/addgene:24082 ; RRID:Addgene_24082)
