[The description below was written by a language model from this plasmid's Addgene catalogue record.]
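Description:
pET28 Set9 wt is a bacterial expression plasmid built on the pET28b backbone (about 5.4 kb without the insert) and carrying the wild-type human Set9 coding sequence, the product of the SETD7 gene, also known as SET7, SET7/9 or KMT7. It is selected with kanamycin and is recorded as a high-copy plasmid maintained in a standard cloning strain. No feature table accompanies the record, so the origin of replication and other backbone elements are not itemised. pET28-series vectors generally place the insert under a T7 promoter with a lac operator. Protein production therefore normally requires a host that supplies T7 RNA polymerase, rather than the strain used for propagation.

The Set9 open reading frame was inserted by restriction cloning between NdeI and HindIII, and both sites remain intact. Cloning at NdeI puts the insert in frame with the vector-encoded N-terminal His tag, and the insert itself contributes a C-terminal FLAG epitope. The expressed protein can therefore be captured by metal-affinity chromatography through one end and detected or further purified by anti-FLAG reagents through the other, which also helps to enrich for full-length product. The insert size is not stated in the record.

SETD7 is a SET-domain lysine methyltransferase, and the associated publication describes Set9 as a histone H3 methyltransferase that facilitates transcription by precluding the tail modifications needed for heterochromatin formation. The plasmid is suited to producing recombinant enzyme in E. coli for in vitro methyltransferase assays and related biochemical work. The "wt" designation suggests it may serve as a wild-type reference for mutant versions, although the record does not list any.
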