>Addgene plasmid #24082 | pET28 Set9 wt | addgene partial sequence | sequence record 29867 | 24082 with T7
ATTCCCTCTGAATATTTTGTTTACTTTAAGAAGGAGATATACCATGGGCAGCAGCCATCATCATCATCAT
CACAGCAGCGGCCTGGTGCCGCGCGGCAGCCATATGGATAGCGACGACGAGATGGTGGAGGAGGCGGTGG
AAGGGCACCTGGACGATGACGGATTACCGCACGGGTTCTGCACAGTCACCTACTCCTCCACAGACAGATT
TGAGGGGAACTTTGTTCACGGAGAAAAGAACGGACGGGGGAAGTTCTTCTTCTTTGATGGCAGCACCCTG
GAGGGGTATTATGTGGATGATGCCTTGCAGGGCCAGGGAGTTTACACTTACGAAGATGGGGGAGTTCTCC
AGGGCACGTATGTAGACGGAGAGCTGAACGGTCCAGCCCAGGAATATGACACAGATGGGAGACTGATCTT
CAAGGGGCAGTATAAAGATAACATTCGT
[234 nt withheld, positions 449-682]
GATAAGTCGACTTCATCTTGCATTTCTACCAATGCTCT
