>Addgene plasmid #24082 | pET28 Set9 wt | addgene partial sequence | sequence record 29868 | 24082 with T7-term
CTTCTTTCGGGCTTTGTTAGCAGCCGGATCTCAGTGGTGGTGGTGGTGGTGCTCGAGTGCGGCCGCAAGC
TTACTTGTCATCGTCGTCCTTGTAGTCTCCAGGACCCTTTTGCTGGGTGGCCTGGAAGGCCTTCAGCTCC
ACCTGGTACCACTCAGGGGCTTCAGGCCCACTCTTCCCGGGGGGGCTGTGGTCATAGCCATAGGCAACGG
TGAGCTCTTCATCGGCCTCCACTGCTCTCAGGGTGCGGATGCATTTGATGGGCCCAAAACGGGGGTGGAC
AAACATATCGTAGATGCAGTTTGGAGTGAAGGAGTGATTTGCCTTGTGTCCCAAGGAGGCACAGTACTTG
GATACGTGGTTATAGGGCTCAGGCACATCAATGACCGTTTCTTCATCAAGGGAGAGGGTGTTCCCATTAA
GGGCCCAGTCCCTGCTGTCAACCTCTTGGTGTGTAATTCGAACTCCATTATAAAAAGACATAACAGTATT
AGGTCCCACAGCTACCTTTGAAAAAAGTCCTTCTCCAGCACTGGAAATAAGAGATTCAGCAACATAAACC
CTTTCTGATTCATAAGGATCTGGAAGAAGAGCATTGGTAGAAATGCAAGATGAAGTCGACTTATC
[132 nt withheld, positions 626-757]
